Addgene plasmid #100108: pSN23
Purpose: expresses a chimeric SOX2-activator fusion
Depositing lab: Mark Ptashne. Depositing organization: Memorial Sloan-Kettering Cancer Center. Publication: OCT4 and SOX2 Work as Transcriptional Activators in Reprogramming Human Fibroblasts. Narayan S, Bryant G, Shah S, Berrozpe G, Ptashne M. Cell Rep. 2017 Aug 15;20(7):1585-1596. doi: 10.1016/j.celrep.2017.07.071. PubMed 28813671.
Backbone
  Vector backbone: pLM-mCitrine-SOX2
  Backbone manufacturer: Michel Sadelain (Addgene plasmid # 23242)
  Vector type: Mammalian Expression, Lentiviral
Growth in bacteria
  Bacterial resistance: Ampicillin, 100 μg/mL
  Growth temperature: 37°C
  Growth strain: NEB Stable
  Copy number: Unknown
Gene/Insert
  Gene/Insert name: mCitrine-P2A-SOX2 fused to a 'medium' VP16 domain
  Species: H. sapiens (human)
  Entrez Gene: SOX2 (a.k.a. ANOP3, MCOPS3)
  Cloning method: Ligation Independent Cloning
  Sequencing primers: 5′ unknown
Terms and licenses: Academic/Nonprofit Terms; Industry Terms: Not Available to Industry
How to cite: pSN23 was a gift from Mark Ptashne (Addgene plasmid # 100108 ; http://n2t.net/addgene:100108 ; RRID:Addgene_100108)
