[The description below was written by a language model from this plasmid's Addgene catalogue record and the feature table of its GenBank file.]
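Description:
pSN23 is an 8.6 kb lentiviral transfer plasmid for mammalian expression, derived from the pLM-mCitrine-SOX2 backbone, that delivers a chimeric form of human SOX2 fused to a "medium" VP16 activation domain. It is propagated in E. coli through a high-copy ColE1/pUC-type origin with ampicillin selection (bla). It also carries an f1 origin and leftover cloning-vector elements (lac promoter/operator, T3 and T7 promoters), along with an SV40 origin and SV40 polyadenylation signal outside the viral cassette.

The viral genome is transcribed from an RSV enhancer/promoter joined to a truncated HIV-1 5' LTR, a chimeric arrangement that typically makes genomic RNA production Tat-independent. This is followed by the Psi packaging signal, the Rev response element for nuclear export of the unspliced RNA, and the cPPT/CTS. A small annotated "gp41 peptide" lies in the env-derived region flanking the RRE and appears to be a sequence match rather than a designed tag. A second truncated LTR annotation downstream of the cargo marks the 3' end of the provirus.

Within this frame, the human PGK promoter drives a single open reading frame encoding Citrine, a P2A ribosomal-skipping peptide and then the SOX2-VP16 fusion, so transduced cells can be tracked by yellow fluorescence while producing the transcription factor as a separate polypeptide. The SOX2-VP16 coding region is not itself annotated in the feature table, but the unannotated interval between P2A and the WPRE corresponds to its expected position. The WPRE enhances transcript expression. According to the associated publication title, the construct belongs to work testing whether OCT4 and SOX2 act as transcriptional activators during reprogramming of human fibroblasts.
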