LOCUS       Exported 8600 bp ds-DNA circular SYN 12-MAY-2021
DEFINITION  expresses a chimeric SOX2-activator fusion.
ACCESSION   .
VERSION     .
KEYWORDS    pSN23
SOURCE      synthetic DNA construct
  ORGANISM  synthetic DNA construct
REFERENCE   1 (bases 1 to 8600)
  AUTHORS   Narayan S, Bryant G, Shah S, Berrozpe G, Ptashne M
  TITLE     OCT4 and SOX2 Work as Transcriptional Activators in Reprogramming
            Human Fibroblasts.
  JOURNAL   Cell Rep. 2017 Aug 15;20(7):1585-1596. doi:
            10.1016/j.celrep.2017.07.071.
  PUBMED    28813671
REFERENCE   2 (bases 1 to 8600)
  AUTHORS   .
  TITLE     Direct Submission
  JOURNAL   Exported May 12, 2021 from SnapGene Server 1.1.58
            http://www.snapgene.com
FEATURES             Location/Qualifiers
     source          1..8600
                     /organism="synthetic DNA construct"
                     /mol_type="other DNA"
     promoter        1..511
                     /label=hPGK promoter
                     /note="human phosphoglycerate kinase 1 promoter"
     primer_bind     430..448
                     /label=hPGK-F
                     /note="Human PGK promoter, forward primer"
     CDS             526..1242
                     /codon_start=1
                     /product="enhanced variant of YFP (Heikal et al., 2001)"
                     /label=Citrine
                     /note="mammalian codon-optimized"
                     /translation="MVSKGEELFTGVVPILVELDGDVNGHKFSVSGEGEGDATYGKLTL
                     KFICTTGKLPVPWPTLVTTFGYGLMCFARYPDHMKQHDFFKSAMPEGYVQERTIFFKDD
                     GNYKTRAEVKFEGDTLVNRIELKGIDFKEDGNILGHKLEYNYNSHNVYIMADKQKNGIK
                     VNFKIRHNIEDGSVQLADHYQQNTPIGDGPVLLPDNHYLSYQSALSKDPNEKRDHMVLL
                     EFVTAAGITLGMDELYK"
     primer_bind     complement(571..592)
                     /label=EGFP-N
                     /note="EGFP, reverse primer"
     primer_bind     complement(832..851)
                     /label=EXFP-R
                     /note="For distinguishing EGFP variants, reverse primer"
     primer_bind     1179..1200
                     /label=EGFP-C
                     /note="EGFP, forward primer"
     CDS             1252..1308
                     /codon_start=1
                     /product="2A peptide from porcine teschovirus-1
                     polyprotein"
                     /label=P2A
                     /note="Eukaryotic ribosomes fail to insert a peptide bond
                     between the Gly and Pro residues, yielding separate
                     polypeptides."
                     /translation="ATNFSLLKQAGDVEENPGP"
     misc_feature    2467..3055
                     /label=WPRE
                     /note="woodchuck hepatitis virus posttranscriptional
                     regulatory element"
     primer_bind     complement(2520..2540)
                     /label=WPRE-R
                     /note="WPRE, reverse primer"
     CDS             complement(2938..2949)
                     /codon_start=1
                     /product="Factor Xa recognition and cleavage site"
                     /label=Factor Xa site
                     /translation="IEGR"
     LTR             3208..3388
                     /label=5' LTR (truncated)
                     /note="truncated 5' long terminal repeat (LTR) from HIV-1"
     polyA_signal    3460..3581
                     /label=SV40 poly(A) signal
                     /note="SV40 polyadenylation signal"
     primer_bind     complement(3497..3516)
                     /label=SV40pA-R
                     /note="SV40 polyA, reverse primer"
     primer_bind     3551..3570
                     /label=EBV-rev
                     /note="SV40 polyA terminator, reverse primer"
     rep_origin      3621..3756
                     /label=SV40 ori
                     /note="SV40 origin of replication"
     primer_bind     3683..3702
                     /label=SV40pro-F
                     /note="SV40 promoter/origin, forward primer"
     primer_bind     complement(3776..3795)
                     /label=T7
                     /note="T7 promoter, forward primer"
     promoter        complement(3777..3795)
                     /label=T7 promoter
                     /note="promoter for bacteriophage T7 RNA polymerase"
     primer_bind     complement(3805..3822)
                     /label=M13 Forward
                     /note="In lacZ gene. Also called M13-F20 or M13 (-21)
                     Forward"
     primer_bind     complement(3805..3821)
                     /label=M13 fwd
                     /note="common sequencing primer, one of multiple similar
                     variants"
     primer_bind     complement(3814..3836)
                     /label=M13/pUC Forward
                     /note="In lacZ gene"
     rep_origin      3963..4418
                     /direction=RIGHT
                     /label=f1 ori
                     /note="f1 bacteriophage origin of replication; arrow
                     indicates direction of (+) strand synthesis"
     primer_bind     complement(4050..4069)
                     /label=F1ori-R
                     /note="F1 origin, reverse primer"
     primer_bind     4260..4281
                     /label=F1ori-F
                     /note="F1 origin, forward primer"
     promoter        4444..4548
                     /gene="bla"
                     /label=AmpR promoter
     CDS             4549..5409
                     /codon_start=1
                     /gene="bla"
                     /product="beta-lactamase"
                     /label=AmpR
                     /note="confers resistance to ampicillin, carbenicillin, and
                     related antibiotics"
                     /translation="MSIQHFRVALIPFFAAFCLPVFAHPETLVKVKDAEDQLGARVGYI
                     ELDLNSGKILESFRPEERFPMMSTFKVLLCGAVLSRIDAGQEQLGRRIHYSQNDLVEYS
                     PVTEKHLTDGMTVRELCSAAITMSDNTAANLLLTTIGGPKELTAFLHNMGDHVTRLDRW
                     EPELNEAIPNDERDTTMPVAMATTLRKLLTGELLTLASRQQLIDWMEADKVAGPLLRSA
                     LPAGWFIADKSGAGERGSRGIIAALGPDGKPSRIVVIYTTGSQATMDERNRQIAEIGAS
                     LIKHW"
     primer_bind     complement(4767..4786)
                     /label=Amp-R
                     /note="Ampicillin resistance gene, reverse primer"
     rep_origin      5580..6168
                     /direction=RIGHT
                     /label=ori
                     /note="high-copy-number ColE1/pMB1/pBR322/pUC origin of
                     replication"
     primer_bind     6069..6088
                     /label=pBR322ori-F
                     /note="pBR322 origin, forward primer"
     primer_bind     6322..6339
                     /label=L4440
                     /note="L4440 vector, forward primer"
     protein_bind    6456..6477
                     /label=CAP binding site
                     /bound_moiety="E. coli catabolite activator protein"
                     /note="CAP binding activates transcription in the presence
                     of cAMP."
     promoter        6492..6522
                     /label=lac promoter
                     /note="promoter for the E. coli lac operon"
     protein_bind    6530..6546
                     /label=lac operator
                     /bound_moiety="lac repressor encoded by lacI"
                     /note="The lac repressor binds to the lac operator to
                     inhibit transcription in E. coli. This inhibition can be
                     relieved by adding lactose or
                     isopropyl-beta-D-thiogalactopyranoside (IPTG)."
     primer_bind     6535..6557
                     /label=M13/pUC Reverse
                     /note="In lacZ gene"
     primer_bind     6554..6570
                     /label=M13 rev
                     /note="common sequencing primer, one of multiple similar
                     variants"
     primer_bind     6554..6570
                     /label=M13 Reverse
                     /note="In lacZ gene. Also called M13-rev"
     primer_bind     6589..6609
                     /label=T3
                     /note="T3 promoter, forward primer"
     promoter        6591..6609
                     /label=T3 promoter
                     /note="promoter for bacteriophage T3 RNA polymerase"
     promoter        6637..6863
                     /label=RSV promoter
                     /note="Rous sarcoma virus enhancer/promoter"
     LTR             6864..7044
                     /label=5' LTR (truncated)
                     /note="truncated 5' long terminal repeat (LTR) from HIV-1"
     misc_feature    7091..7216
                     /label=HIV-1 Psi
                     /note="packaging signal of human immunodeficiency virus
                     type 1"
     misc_feature    7709..7942
                     /label=RRE
                     /note="The Rev response element (RRE) of HIV-1 allows for
                     Rev-dependent mRNA export from the nucleus to the
                     cytoplasm."
     CDS             8127..8171
                     /codon_start=1
                     /product="antigenic peptide corresponding to amino acids
                     655 to 669 of the HIV envelope protein gp41 (Lutje Hulsik
                     et al., 2013)"
                     /label=gp41 peptide
                     /note="recognized by the 2H10 single-chain llama nanobody"
                     /translation="KNEQELLELDKWASL"
     misc_feature    8438..8555
                     /label=cPPT/CTS
                     /note="central polypurine tract and central termination
                     sequence of HIV-1"
ORIGIN
        1 ggggttgggg ttgcgccttt tccaaggcag ccctgggttt gcgcagggac gcggctgctc
       61 tgggcgtggt tccgggaaac gcagcggcgc cgaccctggg tctcgcacat tcttcacgtc
      121 cgttcgcagc gtcacccgga tcttcgccgc tacccttgtg ggccccccgg cgacgcttcc
      181 tgctccgccc ctaagtcggg aaggttcctt gcggttcgcg gcgtgccgga cgtgacaaac
      241 ggaagccgca cgtctcacta gtaccctcgc agacggacag cgccagggag caatggcagc
      301 gcgccgaccg cgatgggctg tggccaatag cggctgctca gcagggcgcg ccgagagcag
      361 cggccgggaa ggggcggtgc gggaggcggg gtgtggggcg gtagtgtggg ccctgttcct
      421 gcccgcgcgg tgttccgcat tctgcaagcc tccggagcgc acgtcggcag tcggctccct
      481 cgttgaccga atcaccgacc tctctcccca gggggatcca ccggtatggt gagcaagggc
      541 gaggagctgt tcaccggggt ggtgcccatc ctggtcgagc tggacggcga cgtaaacggc
      601 cacaagttca gcgtgtccgg cgagggcgag ggcgatgcca cctacggcaa gctgaccctg
      661 aagttcatct gcaccaccgg caagctgccc gtgccctggc ccaccctcgt gaccaccttc
      721 ggctacggcc tgatgtgctt cgcccgctac cccgaccaca tgaagcagca cgacttcttc
      781 aagtccgcca tgcccgaagg ctacgtccag gagcgcacca tcttcttcaa ggacgacggc
      841 aactacaaga cccgcgccga ggtgaagttc gagggcgaca ccctggtgaa ccgcatcgag
      901 ctgaagggca tcgacttcaa ggaggacggc aacatcctgg ggcacaagct ggagtacaac
      961 tacaacagcc acaacgtcta tatcatggcc gacaagcaga agaacggcat caaggtgaac
     1021 ttcaagatcc gccacaacat cgaggacggc agcgtgcagc tcgccgacca ctaccagcag
     1081 aacaccccca tcggcgacgg ccccgtgctg ctgcccgaca accactacct gagctaccag
     1141 tccgccctga gcaaagaccc caacgagaag cgcgatcaca tggtcctgct ggagttcgtg
     1201 accgccgccg ggatcactct cggcatggac gagctgtaca agggatctgg agcaacaaac
     1261 ttctcactac tcaaacaagc aggtgacgtg gaggagaatc ccggccctat gtacaacatg
     1321 atggagacgg agctgaagcc gccgggcccg cagcaaactt cggggggcgg cggcggcaac
     1381 tccaccgcgg cggcggccgg cggcaaccag aaaaacagcc cggaccgcgt caagcggccc
     1441 atgaatgcct tcatggtgtg gtcccgcggg cagcggcgca agatggccca ggagaacccc
     1501 aagatgcaca actcggagat cagcaagcgc ctgggcgccg agtggaaact tttgtcggag
     1561 acggagaagc ggccgttcat cgacgaggct aagcggctgc gagcgctgca catgaaggag
     1621 cacccggatt ataaataccg gccccggcgg aaaaccaaga cgctcatgaa gaaggataag
     1681 tacacgctgc ccggcgggct gctggccccc ggcggcaata gcatggcgag cggggtcggg
     1741 gtgggcgccg gcctgggcgc gggcgtgaac cagcgcatgg acagttacgc gcacatgaac
     1801 ggctggagca acggcagcta cagcatgatg caggaccagc tgggctaccc gcagcacccg
     1861 ggcctcaatg cgcacggcgc agcgcagatg cagcccatgc accgctacga cgtgagcgcc
     1921 ctgcagtaca actccatgac cagctcgcag acctacatga acggctcgcc cacctacagc
     1981 atgtcctact cgcagcaggg cacccctggc atggctcttg gctccatggg ttcggtggtc
     2041 aagtccgagg ccagctccag cccccctgtg gttacctctt cctcccactc cagggcgccc
     2101 tgccaggccg gggacctccg ggacatgatc agcatgtatc tccccggcgc cgaggtgccg
     2161 gaacccgccg cccccagcag acttcacatg tcccagcact accagagcgg cccggtgccc
     2221 ggcacggcca ttaacggcac actgcccctc tcacacatgc acttagacgg cgaggacgtg
     2281 gcgatggcgc atgccgacgc gctagacgat ttcgatctgg acatgttggg ggacggggat
     2341 tccccgggtc cgggatttac cccccacgac tccgccccct acggcgctct ggatatggcc
     2401 gacttcgagt ttgagcagat gtttaccgat gcccttggaa ttgacgagta cggtgggtga
     2461 gtcgacaatc aacctctgga ttacaaaatt tgtgaaagat tgactggtat tcttaactat
     2521 gttgctcctt ttacgctatg tggatacgct gctttaatgc ctttgtatca tgctattgct
     2581 tcccgtatgg ctttcatttt ctcctccttg tataaatcct ggttgctgtc tctttatgag
     2641 gagttgtggc ccgttgtcag gcaacgtggc gtggtgtgca ctgtgtttgc tgacgcaacc
     2701 cccactggtt ggggcattgc caccacctgt cagctccttt ccgggacttt cgctttcccc
     2761 ctccctattg ccacggcgga actcatcgcc gcctgccttg cccgctgctg gacaggggct
     2821 cggctgttgg gcactgacaa ttccgtggtg ttgtcgggga agctgacgtc ctttccatgg
     2881 ctgctcgcct gtgttgccac ctggattctg cgcgggacgt ccttctgcta cgtcccttcg
     2941 gccctcaatc cagcggacct tccttcccgc ggcctgctgc cggctctgcg gcctcttccg
     3001 cgtcttcgcc ttcgccctca gacgagtcgg atctcccttt gggccgcctc cccgcctgga
     3061 attcgagctc ggtaccttta agaccaatga cttacaaggc agctgtagat cttagccact
     3121 ttttaaaaga aaagggggga ctggaagggc taattcactc ccaacgaaga caagatatcc
     3181 tgctagctcc ggatccggac ctgtactggg tctctctggt tagaccagat ctgagcctgg
     3241 gagctctctg gctaactagg gaacccactg cttaagcctc aataaagctt gccttgagtg
     3301 cttcaagtag tgtgtgcccg tctgttgtgt gactctggta actagagatc cctcagaccc
     3361 ttttagtcag tgtggaaaat ctctagcagt agtagttcat gtcatcttat tattcagtat
     3421 ttataacttg caaagaaatg aatatcagag agtgagagga acttgtttat tgcagcttat
     3481 aatggttaca aataaagcaa tagcatcaca aatttcacaa ataaagcatt tttttcactg
     3541 cattctagtt gtggtttgtc caaactcatc aatgtatctt atcatgtctg gctctagcta
     3601 tcccgcccct aactccgccc atcccgcccc taactccgcc cagttccgcc cattctccgc
     3661 cccatggctg actaattttt tttatttatg cagaggccga ggccgcctcg gcctctgagc
     3721 tattccagaa gtagtgagga ggcttttttg gaggcctagg gacgtaccca attcgcccta
     3781 tagtgagtcg tattacgcgc gctcactggc cgtcgtttta caacgtcgtg actgggaaaa
     3841 ccctggcgtt acccaactta atcgccttgc agcacatccc cctttcgcca gctggcgtaa
     3901 tagcgaagag gcccgcaccg atcgcccttc ccaacagttg cgcagcctga atggcgaatg
     3961 ggnnnnnnnn nnnnnnnnnn nnnnnnnnnn nnnnnnnnnn nnnnnnnnnn nnnnnnnnnn
     4021 nnnnnnnnnn nnnnnnnnnn nnnnnnnnnn nnnnnnnnnn nnnnnnnnnn nnnnnnnnnn
     4081 nnnnnncnnn nnnnnnnnnn nnnnnnnnnn nnnnnnnnnn nnnnnnnnnn nnnnnnnnnn
     4141 nnnnnnnnnn nnnnnnnnnn nnnnnnnnnn nnnnnnnnan nnnnnnnnnn nnnnnnnnnn
     4201 nnnnnnnnnn nnnnnnnnnn nnnnnnnncc tttgacgttg gagtccacgt tctttaatag
     4261 tggactcttg ttccaaactg gaacaacact caaccctatc tcggtctatt cttttgattt
     4321 ataagggatt ttgccgattt cggcctattg gttaaaaaat gagctgattt aacaaaaatt
     4381 taacgcgaat tttaacaaaa tattaacgct tacaatttag gtggcacttt tcggggaaat
     4441 gtgcgcggaa cccctatttg tttatttttc taaatacatt caaatatgta tccgctcatg
     4501 agacaataac cctgataaat gcttcaataa tattgaaaaa ggaagagtat gagtattcaa
     4561 catttccgtg tcgcccttat tccctttttt gcggcatttt gccttcctgt ttttgctcac
     4621 ccagaaacgc tggtgaaagt aaaagatgct gaagatcagt tgggtgcacg agtgggttac
     4681 atcgaactgg atctcaacag cggtaagatc cttgagagtt ttcgccccga agaacgtttt
     4741 ccaatgatga gcacttttaa agttctgcta tgtggcgcgg tattatcccg tattgacgcc
     4801 gggcaagagc aactcggtcg ccgcatacac tattctcaga atgacttggt tgagtactca
     4861 ccagtcacag aaaagcatct tacggatggc atgacagtaa gagaattatg cagtgctgcc
     4921 ataaccatga gtgataacac tgcggccaac ttacttctga caacgatcgg aggaccgaag
     4981 gagctaaccg cttttttgca caacatgggg gatcatgtaa ctcgccttga tcgttgggaa
     5041 ccggagctga atgaagccat accaaacgac gagcgtgaca ccacgatgcc tgtagcaatg
     5101 gcaacaacgt tgcgcaaact attaactggc gaactactta ctctagcttc ccggcaacaa
     5161 ttaatagact ggatggaggc ggataaagtt gcaggaccac ttctgcgctc ggcccttccg
     5221 gctggctggt ttattgctga taaatctgga gccggtgagc gtgggtctcg cggtatcatt
     5281 gcagcactgg ggccagatgg taagccctcc cgtatcgtag ttatctacac gacggggagt
     5341 caggcaacta tggatgaacg aaatagacag atcgctgaga taggtgcctc actgattaag
     5401 cattggtaac tgtcagacca agtttactca tatatacttt agattgattt aaaacttcat
     5461 ttttaattta aaaggatcta ggtgaagatc ctttttgata atctcatgac caaaatccct
     5521 taacgtgagt tttcgttcca ctgagcgtca gaccccgtag aaaagatcaa aggatcttct
     5581 tgagatcctt tttttctgcg cgtaatctgc tgcttgcaaa caaaaaaacc accgctacca
     5641 gcggtggttt gtttgccgga tcaagagcta ccaactcttt ttccgaaggt aactggcttc
     5701 agcagagcgc agataccaaa tactgttctt ctagtgtagc cgtagttagg ccaccacttc
     5761 aagaactctg tagcaccgcc tacatacctc gctctgctaa tcctgttacc agtggctgct
     5821 gccagtggcg ataagtcgtg tcttaccggg ttggactcaa gacgatagtt accggataag
     5881 gcgcagcggt cgggctgaac ggggggttcg tgcacacagc ccagcttgga gcgaacgacc
     5941 tacaccgaac tgagatacct acagcgtgag ctatgagaaa gcgccacgct tcccgaaggg
     6001 agaaaggcgg acaggtatcc ggtaagcggc agggtcggaa caggagagcg cacgagggag
     6061 cttccagggg gaaacgcctg gtatctttat agtcctgtcg ggtttcgcca cctctgactt
     6121 gagcgtcgat ttttgtgatg ctcgtcaggg gggcggagcc tatggaaaaa cgccagcaac
     6181 gcggcctttt tacggttcct ggccttttgc tggccttttg ctcacatgtt ctttcctgcg
     6241 ttatcccctg attctgtgga taaccgtatt accgcctttg agtgagctga taccgctcgc
     6301 cgcagccgaa cgaccgagcg cagcgagtca gtgagcgagg aagcggaaga gcgcccaata
     6361 cgcaaaccgc ctctccccgc gcgttggccg attcattaat gcagctggca cgacaggttt
     6421 cccgactgga aagcgggcag tgagcgcaac gcaattaatg tgagttagct cactcattag
     6481 gcaccccagg ttttacactt tatgcttccg gctcgtatgt tgtgtggaat tgtgagcgga
     6541 taacaatttc acacaggaaa cagctatgac catgattacg ccaagcgcgc aattaaccct
     6601 cactaaaggg aacaaaagct ggagctgcaa gcttaatgta gtcttatgca atactcttgt
     6661 agtcttgcaa catggtaacg atgagttagc aacatgcctt acaaggagag aaaaagcacc
     6721 gtgcatgccg attggtggaa gtaaggtggt acgatcgtgc cttattagga aggcaacaga
     6781 cgggtctgac atggattgga cgaaccactg aattgccgca ttgcagagat attgtattta
     6841 agtgcctagc tcgatacata aacgggtctc tctggttaga ccagatctga gcctgggagc
     6901 tctctggcta actagggaac ccactgctta agcctcaata aagcttgcct tgagtgcttc
     6961 aagtagtgtg tgcccgtctg ttgtgtgact ctggtaacta gagatccctc agaccctttt
     7021 agtcagtgtg gaaaatctct agcagtggcg cccgaacagg gacttgaaag cgaaagggaa
     7081 accagaggag ctctctcgac gcaggactcg gcttgctgaa gcgcgcacgg caagaggcga
     7141 ggggcggcga ctggtgagta cgccaaaaat tttgactagc ggaggctaga aggagagaga
     7201 tgggtgcgag agcgtcagta ttaagcgggg gagaattaga tcgcgatggg aaaaaattcg
     7261 gttaaggcca gggggaaaga aaaaatataa attaaaacat atagtatggg caagcaggga
     7321 gctagaacga ttcgcagtta atcctggcct gttagaaaca tcagaaggct gtagacaaat
     7381 actgggacag ctacaaccat cccttcagac aggatcagaa gaacttagat cattatataa
     7441 tacagtagca accctctatt gtgtgcatca aaggatagag ataaaagaca ccaaggaagc
     7501 tttagacaag atagaggaag agcaaaacaa aagtaagacc accgcacagc aagcggccgc
     7561 tgatcttcag acctggagga ggagatatga gggacaattg gagaagtgaa ttatataaat
     7621 ataaagtagt aaaaattgaa ccattaggag tagcacccac caaggcaaag agaagagtgg
     7681 tgcagagaga aaaaagagca gtgggaatag gagctttgtt ccttgggttc ttgggagcag
     7741 caggaagcac tatgggcgca gcgtcaatga cgctgacggt acaggccaga caattattgt
     7801 ctggtatagt gcagcagcag aacaatttgc tgagggctat tgaggcgcaa cagcatctgt
     7861 tgcaactcac agtctggggc atcaagcagc tccaggcaag aatcctggct gtggaaagat
     7921 acctaaagga tcaacagctc ctggggattt ggggttgctc tggaaaactc atttgcacca
     7981 ctgctgtgcc ttggaatgct agttggagta ataaatctct ggaacagatt tggaatcaca
     8041 cgacctggat ggagtgggac agagaaatta acaattacac aagcttaata cactccttaa
     8101 ttgaagaatc gcaaaaccag caagaaaaga atgaacaaga attattggaa ttagataaat
     8161 gggcaagttt gtggaattgg tttaacataa caaattggct gtggtatata aaattattca
     8221 taatgatagt aggaggcttg gtaggtttaa gaatagtttt tgctgtactt tctatagtga
     8281 atagagttag gcagggatat tcaccattat cgtttcagac ccacctccca accccgaggg
     8341 gacccgacag gcccgaagga atagaagaag aaggtggaga gagagacaga gacagatcca
     8401 ttcgattagt gaacggatct cgacggtatc ggttaacttt taaaagaaaa ggggggattg
     8461 gggggtacag tgcaggggaa agaatagtag acataatagc aacagacata caaactaaag
     8521 aattacaaaa acaaattaca aaaattcaaa attttatcga tcacgagact agcctcgaga
     8581 agcttgatat cgaattccac
//
